Addgene plasmid #194620: pVY-5 GFP(0)-tag2
Purpose: fluorescent proteins with cationic peptide tags to promote biomolecular condensate formation in E. coli
Depositing lab: Allie Obermeyer. Depositing organization: Columbia University. Publication: Intracellular phase separation of globular proteins facilitated by short cationic peptides. Yeong V, Wang JW, Horn JM, Obermeyer AC. Nat Commun. 2022 Dec 22;13(1):7882. doi: 10.1038/s41467-022-35529-2. PubMed 36550144.
Backbone
  Vector backbone: pETDuet
  Total vector size (bp): 5940
  Vector type: Bacterial Expression
Growth in bacteria
  Bacterial resistance: Ampicillin, 100 μg/mL
  Growth temperature: 37°C
  Growth strain: DH5alpha
  Copy number: High Copy
Gene/Insert
  Gene/Insert name: GFP(0)-(GGSKKRKKR)2 (alt name: GFP(0)-tag2)
  Promoter: T7
  Tag / fusion protein: GGSKKRKKRGGSKKRKKR (C terminal on insert); MGHHHHHGGA (N terminal on insert)
  Cloning method: Restriction Enzyme; 5′ cloning site NcoI (not destroyed); 3′ cloning site XhoI (not destroyed)
  Sequencing primers: 5′ T7; 3′ T7-term
Terms and licenses: Academic/Nonprofit Terms; Industry Terms: Not Available to Industry
Depositor comments: Please visit https://www.biorxiv.org/content/10.1101/2021.07.08.450573v1 for bioRxiv preprint.
How to cite: pVY-5 GFP(0)-tag2 was a gift from Allie Obermeyer (Addgene plasmid # 194620 ; http://n2t.net/addgene:194620 ; RRID:Addgene_194620)
