[The description below was written by a language model from this plasmid's Addgene catalogue record and pLannotate feature annotations shown in this document.]
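Description:
pVY-5 GFP(0)-tag2 is a bacterial expression plasmid of about 5.9 kb built on the pETDuet backbone for T7-driven protein production in E. coli. It replicates from a ColE1/pBR322-type origin accompanied by the rop gene and the bom mobilisation region. The catalogue lists it as high copy, although rop normally acts to restrain copy number. Selection is by ampicillin through the β-lactamase gene and its native promoter. An f1 phage origin is also present, along with short tetracycline-resistance fragments that are backbone remnants rather than functional markers.

The payload is a single open reading frame cloned between NcoI and XhoI, under a T7 promoter with an adjacent lac operator and the phage T7 gene 10 ribosome binding site, and ending at the T7 terminator. The plasmid-borne lacI gene supplies repressor, so expression requires a host providing T7 RNA polymerase and can be induced with IPTG. The encoded protein is a GFP variant annotated as superfolder GFP. The "(0)" in its name probably refers to its net charge, but the record does not define it. It carries a short N-terminal histidine-containing leader that could support metal-affinity purification, and a C-terminal tag made of two repeats of a glycine-serine linker followed by a lysine/arginine-rich cationic peptide. The S-tag and SET1 fragments annotated downstream of the insert appear to be vector-derived sequence, and the record does not list them as part of the fusion.

The stated purpose is to test how short cationic peptide tags on fluorescent globular proteins promote intracellular phase separation and biomolecular condensate formation in E. coli, with the GFP fluorescence serving as the readout of protein localisation.
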