Features (pLannotate 1.2.2; 19 found; start..end, strand, type, name):
    174..365     -  CDS            rop: Rop protein, which maintains plasmids at low copy number; rop
    382..762     +  CDS            YPB1_ECOLX: Protein predicted: Swiss-Prot protein existence level 4. From Escherichia coli.
    824..888     -  CDS            TcR (fragment): tetracycline efflux protein; tet; confers resistance to tetracycline
    903..924     -  protein_bind   CAP binding site: CAP binding activates transcription in the presence of cAMP. E. coli catabolite activator protein
    937..2019    -  CDS            lacI: lac repressor; lacI; The lac repressor binds to the lac operator to inhibit transcription in E. coli. This inhibition can be relieved by adding lactose or isopropyl-β-D-thiogalactopyranoside (IPTG).
   2020..2097    -  promoter       lacI promoter: lacI
   2105..2384    -  CDS            TcR (fragment): tetracycline efflux protein; tet; confers resistance to tetracycline
   2410..2428    +  promoter       T7 promoter: promoter for bacteriophage T7 RNA polymerase
   2429..2453    +  protein_bind   lac operator: The lac repressor binds to the lac operator to inhibit transcription in E. coli. This inhibition can be relieved by adding lactose or isopropyl-β-D-thiogalactopyranoside (IPTG). lac repressor encoded by lacI
   2468..2490    +  RBS            RBS: efficient ribosome binding site from bacteriophage T7 gene 10 (Olins and Rangwala, 1989)
   2530..3240    +  CDS            Superfolder GFP: Superfolder GFP is a basic (constitutively fluorescent) green fluorescent protein published in 2005, derived from Aequorea victoria. It is reported to be a very rapidly-maturing weak dimer.
   3313..3354    +  CDS            S-Tag (fragment): affinity and epitope tag derived from pancreatic ribonuclease A
   3384..3401    +  CDS            SET1 (fragment): solubility-enhancement tag derived from T7 phage gene 10B
   3409..3456    +  terminator     T7 terminator: transcription terminator for bacteriophage T7 RNA polymerase
   3493..3948    +  rep_origin     f1 ori (sequence partly withheld): f1 bacteriophage origin of replication; arrow indicates direction of (+) strand synthesis
   4063..4923    -  CDS            AmpR: β-lactamase; bla; confers resistance to ampicillin, carbenicillin, and related antibiotics
   4924..5016    -  promoter       AmpR promoter: bla
   5097..5685    +  rep_origin     ori: high-copy-number ColE1/pMB1/pBR322/pUC origin of replication
   5871..72      -  misc_feature   bom (across the origin): basis of mobility region from pBR322
>Addgene plasmid #194620 | pVY-5 GFP(0)-tag2 | addgene full sequence | sequence record 382883 | Addgene NGS Result
AATCTGCTCTGATGCCGCATAGTTAAGCCAGTATACACTCCGCTATCGCTACGTGACTGGGTCATGGCTG
CGCCCCGACACCCGCCAACACCCGCTGACGCGCCCTGACGGGCTTGTCTGCTCCCGGCATCCGCTTACAG
ACAAGCTGTGACCGTCTCCGGGAGCTGCATGTGTCAGAGGTTTTCACCGTCATCACCGAAACGCGCGAGG
CAGCTGCGGTAAAGCTCATCAGCGTGGTCGTGAAGCGATTCACAGATGTCTGCCTGTTCATCCGCGTCCA
GCTCGTTGAGTTTCTCCAGAAGCGTTAATGTCTGGCTTCTGATAAAGCGGGCCATGTTAAGGGCGGTTTT
TTCCTGTTTGGTCACTGATGCCTCCGTGTAAGGGGGATTTCTGTTCATGGGGGTAATGATACCGATGAAA
CGAGAGAGGATGCTCACGATACGGGTTACTGATGATGAACATGCCCGGTTACTGGAACGTTGTGAGGGTA
AACAACTGGCGGTATGGATGCGGCGGGACCAGAGAAAAATCACTCAGGGTCAATGCCAGCGCTTCGTTAA
TACAGATGTAGGTGTTCCACAGGGTAGCCAGCAGCATCCTGCGATGCAGATCCGGAACATAATGGTGCAG
GGCGCTGACTTCCGCGTTTCCAGACTTTACGAAACACGGAAACCGAAGACCATTCATGTTGTTGCTCAGG
TCGCAGACGTTTTGCAGCAGCAGTCGCTTCACGTTCGCTCGCGTATCGGTGATTCATTCTGCTAACCAGT
AAGGCAACCCCGCCAGCCTAGCCGGGTCCTCAACGACAGGAGCACGATCATGCTAGTCATGCCCCGCGCC
CACCGGAAGGAGCTGACTGGGTTGAAGGCTCTCAAGGGCATCGGTCGAGATCCCGGTGCCTAATGAGTGA
GCTAACTTACATTAATTGCGTTGCGCTCACTGCCCGCTTTCCAGTCGGGAAACCTGTCGTGCCAGCTGCA
TTAATGAATCGGCCAACGCGCGGGGAGAGGCGGTTTGCGTATTGGGCGCCAGGGTGGTTTTTCTTTTCAC
CAGTGAGACGGGCAACAGCTGATTGCCCTTCACCGCCTGGCCCTGAGAGAGTTGCAGCAAGCGGTCCACG
CTGGTTTGCCCCAGCAGGCGAAAATCCTGTTTGATGGTGGTTAACGGCGGGATATAACATGAGCTGTCTT
CGGTATCGTCGTATCCCACTACCGAGATGTCCGCACCAACGCGCAGCCCGGACTCGGTAATGGCGCGCAT
TGCGCCCAGCGCCATCTGATCGTTGGCAACCAGCATCGCAGTGGGAACGATGCCCTCATTCAGCATTTGC
ATGGTTTGTTGAAAACCGGACATGGCACTCCAGTCGCCTTCCCGTTCCGCTATCGGCTGAATTTGATTGC
GAGTGAGATATTTATGCCAGCCAGCCAGACGCAGACGCGCCGAGACAGAACTTAATGGGCCCGCTAACAG
CGCGATTTGCTGGTGACCCAATGCGACCAGATGCTCCACGCCCAGTCGCGTACCGTCTTCATGGGAGAAA
ATAATACTGTTGATGGGTGTCTGGTCAGAGACATCAAGAAATAACGCCGGAACATTAGTGCAGGCAGCTT
CCACAGCAATGGCATCCTGGTCATCCAGCGGATAGTTAATGATCAGCCCACTGACGCGTTGCGCGAGAAG
ATTGTGCACCGCCGCTTTACAGGCTTCGACGCCGCTTCGTTCTACCATCGACACCACCACGCTGGCACCC
AGTTGATCGGCGCGAGATTTAATCGCCGCGACAATTTGCGACGGCGCGTGCAGGGCCAGACTGGAGGTGG
CAACGCCAATCAGCAACGACTGTTTGCCCGCCAGTTGTTGTGCCACGCGGTTGGGAATGTAATTCAGCTC
CGCCATCGCCGCTTCCACTTTTTCCCGCGTTTTCGCAGAAACGTGGCTGGCCTGGTTCACCACGCGGGAA
ACGGTCTGATAAGAGACACCGGCATACTCTGCGACATCGTATAACGTTACTGGTTTCACATTCACCACCC
TGAATTGACTCTCTTCCGGGCGCTATCATGCCATACCGCGAAAGGTTTTGCGCCATTCGATGGTGTCCGG
GATCTCGACGCTCTCCCTTATGCGACTCCTGCATTAGGAAGCAGCCCAGTAGTAGGTTGAGGCCGTTGAG
CACCGCCGCCGCAAGGAATGGTGCATGCAAGGAGATGGCGCCCAACAGTCCCCCGGCCACGGGGCCTGCC
ACCATACCCACGCCGAAACAAGCGCTCATGAGCCCGAAGTGGCGAGCCCGATCTTCCCCATCGGTGATGT
CGGCGATATAGGCGCCAGCAACCGCACCTGTGGCGCCGGTGATGCCGGCCACGATGCGTCCGGCGTAGAG
GATCGAGATCGATCTCGATCCCGCGAAATTAATACGACTCACTATAGGGGAATTGTGAGCGGATAACAAT
TCCCCTCTAGAAATAATTTTGTTTAACTTTAAGAAGGAGATATACCATGGGTCATCACCACCACCATCAC
GGTGGCGCTAGCAAAGGTGAACGTCTGTTTACTGGTGTAGTACCGATCTTAGTGGAATTAGACGGCGACG
TGAACGGTCATAAATTTAGCGTGCGCGGCGAGGGCGAAGGTGACGCTACCAATGGTAAATTGACCCTGAA
GTTTATTTGCACAACAGGCAAATTACCCGTTCCGTGGCCCACCTTAGTGACCACCCTGACCTATGGCGTT
CAGTGCTTCAGTCGTTACCCTGATCATATGAAACAACACGATTTTTTCAAATCAGCCATGCCTGAAGGAT
ATGTTCAAGAGCGTACAATCAGCTTCAAGGACGATGGCACCTATAAAACGCGTGCGGAAGTGAAATTTGA
AGGCGACACATTAGTAAATCGTATCGAACTGAAAGGTCGTGACTTCAAAGAAGACGGCAACATTTTAGGC
CATAAACTGGAATATAACTTTAATTCTCATAACGTGTATATTACGGCCGATAAACAGAAGAATGGTATCA
AGGCAAATTTCAAAATTCGCCATAACGTGGAGGACGGCAGCGTTCAATTAGCGGATCATTATCAACAAAA
CACGCCGATTGGTGATGGGCCTGTACTGTTACCTCGCAACCACTACCTGAGCACCCAATCTGCCCTGAGC
AAAGATCCGAAAGAAAAACGCGATCACATGGTTCTGTTAGAATTCGTGACCGCTGCAGGCATTACGCACG
GAATGGACGAACGCTACAAGGGAGGAAGCAAGAAACGCAAGAAGCGTGGCGGTAGCAAAAAGCGTAAGAA
GCGTTAATAGCTCGAGTCTGGTAAAGAAACCGCTGCTGCGAAATTTGAACGCCAGCACATGGACTCGTCT
ACTAGCGCAGCTTAATTAACCTAGGCTGCTGCCACCGCTGAGCAATAACTAGCATAACCCCTTGGGGCCT
CTAAACGGGTCTTGAGGGGTTTTTTGCTGAAAGGAGGAACTATATCCGGATTGGCGAATGGG
[124 nt withheld, positions 3493-3616]
C
[91 nt withheld, positions 3618-3708]
A
[49 nt withheld, positions 3710-3758]
CCTTTGACGTTGGAGTCCACGTTCTTT
[37 nt withheld, positions 3786-3822]
ACCCTATCTCGGTCTATTCTTTTGATTTATAAGGGATTTTGCCGATTTCGGCCTATTGGTTAAAAAATGA
GCTGATTTAACAAAAATTTAACGCGAATTTTAACAAAATATTAACGTTTACAATTTCTGGCGGCACGATG
GCATGAGATTATCAAAAAGGATCTTCACCTAGATCCTTTTAAATTAAAAATGAAGTTTTAAATCAATCTA
AAGTATATATGAGTAAACTTGGTCTGACAGTTACCAATGCTTAATCAGTGAGGCACCTATCTCAGCGATC
TGTCTATTTCGTTCATCCATAGTTGCCTGACTCCCCGTCGTGTAGATAACTACGATACGGGAGGGCTTAC
CATCTGGCCCCAGTGCTGCAATGATACCGCGAGACCCACGCTCACCGGCTCCAGATTTATCAGCAATAAA
CCAGCCAGCCGGAAGGGCCGAGCGCAGAAGTGGTCCTGCAACTTTATCCGCCTCCATCCAGTCTATTAAT
TGTTGCCGGGAAGCTAGAGTAAGTAGTTCGCCAGTTAATAGTTTGCGCAACGTTGTTGCCATTGCTACAG
GCATCGTGGTGTCACGCTCGTCGTTTGGTATGGCTTCATTCAGCTCCGGTTCCCAACGATCAAGGCGAGT
TACATGATCCCCCATGTTGTGCAAAAAAGCGGTTAGCTCCTTCGGTCCTCCGATCGTTGTCAGAAGTAAG
TTGGCCGCAGTGTTATCACTCATGGTTATGGCAGCACTGCATAATTCTCTTACTGTCATGCCATCCGTAA
GATGCTTTTCTGTGACTGGTGAGTACTCAACCAAGTCATTCTGAGAATAGTGTATGCGGCGACCGAGTTG
CTCTTGCCCGGCGTCAATACGGGATAATACCGCGCCACATAGCAGAACTTTAAAAGTGCTCATCATTGGA
AAACGTTCTTCGGGGCGAAAACTCTCAAGGATCTTACCGCTGTTGAGATCCAGTTCGATGTAACCCACTC
GTGCACCCAACTGATCTTCAGCATCTTTTACTTTCACCAGCGTTTCTGGGTGAGCAAAAACAGGAAGGCA
AAATGCCGCAAAAAAGGGAATAAGGGCGACACGGAAATGTTGAATACTCATACTCTTCCTTTTTCAATCA
TGATTGAAGCATTTATCAGGGTTATTGTCTCATGAGCGGATACATATTTGAATGTATTTAGAAAAATAAA
CAAATAGGTCATGACCAAAATCCCTTAACGTGAGTTTTCGTTCCACTGAGCGTCAGACCCCGTAGAAAAG
ATCAAAGGATCTTCTTGAGATCCTTTTTTTCTGCGCGTAATCTGCTGCTTGCAAACAAAAAAACCACCGC
TACCAGCGGTGGTTTGTTTGCCGGATCAAGAGCTACCAACTCTTTTTCCGAAGGTAACTGGCTTCAGCAG
AGCGCAGATACCAAATACTGTCCTTCTAGTGTAGCCGTAGTTAGGCCACCACTTCAAGAACTCTGTAGCA
CCGCCTACATACCTCGCTCTGCTAATCCTGTTACCAGTGGCTGCTGCCAGTGGCGATAAGTCGTGTCTTA
CCGGGTTGGACTCAAGACGATAGTTACCGGATAAGGCGCAGCGGTCGGGCTGAACGGGGGGTTCGTGCAC
ACAGCCCAGCTTGGAGCGAACGACCTACACCGAACTGAGATACCTACAGCGTGAGCTATGAGAAAGCGCC
ACGCTTCCCGAAGGGAGAAAGGCGGACAGGTATCCGGTAAGCGGCAGGGTCGGAACAGGAGAGCGCACGA
GGGAGCTTCCAGGGGGAAACGCCTGGTATCTTTATAGTCCTGTCGGGTTTCGCCACCTCTGACTTGAGCG
TCGATTTTTGTGATGCTCGTCAGGGGGGCGGAGCCTATGGAAAAACGCCAGCAACGCGGCCTTTTTACGG
TTCCTGGCCTTTTGCTGGCCTTTTGCTCACATGTTCTTTCCTGCGTTATCCCCTGATTCTGTGGATAACC
GTATTACCGCCTTTGAGTGAGCTGATACCGCTCGCCGCAGCCGAACGACCGAGCGCAGCGAGTCAGTGAG
CGAGGAAGCGGAAGAGCGCCTGATGCGGTATTTTCTCCTTACGCATCTGTGCGGTATTTCACACCGCAAT
GGTGCACTCTCAGTAC
